>Addgene plasmid #22183 | pEBB-GFP-hBEN L38&45P | addgene partial sequence | sequence record 27994 | 22183 with EGFP-C
CTGTACAAGATCGATGGAATGGCCTTGCTGGGTAAGCGCTGTGACGTCCCCACCAACGGCTGCGGACCCG
ACCGCTGGAACTCCGCGTTCACCCGCAAAGACGAGATCATCACCAGCCTCGTGTCTGCCCCAGACTCCAT
GTGCTCAGCGCCGTCCAAACTGAACGCCGAGGTGGCCTGTGTCGCCGTGCACGATGAGAGCGCCTTTGTG
GTGGGCACAGAGAAGGGGAGAATGTTCCTGAATGCCCGGAAGGAGCTACAGTCAGACTTCCTCAGGTTCT
GCCGAGGGCCCCCGTGGAAGGATCCGGAGGCAGAGCACCCCAAGAAGGTGCAGCGGGGCGAGGGTGGAGG
CCGTAGCCTCCCTCGGTCCTCCCTGGAACACGGCTCAGATGTGTACCTTCTGCGGAAGATGGTAGAGGAG
GTGTTTGATGTTCTTTATAGCGAGGCCCTGGGAAGGGCCAGTGTGGTGCCACTGCCCTATGAGAGGCTGC
TCAGGGAGCCAGGGCTGCTGGCCGTGCAGGGGCTGCCCGAAGGCCTGGCCTTCCGAAGGCCAGCCGAGTA
TGACCCCAAGGCCCTCATGGCCATCCTGGAACACAGCCACCGCATCCGCTTCAAGCTCAAGANGCCACTT
GAGGATGGCGGGCGGGACTCGAAAGGCCCTGGTGGANCTGAACGGTGTCTCCCTGATT
