[The description below was written by a language model from this plasmid's Addgene catalogue record.]
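Description:
pEBB-GFP-hBEN L38&45P is a mammalian expression plasmid built on the pEBB backbone (about 6 kb without insert) and propagated in E. coli under ampicillin selection. The record does not give a feature table or name the bacterial origin of replication, copy number, or any mammalian selection marker. The promoter is also not stated explicitly, although the listed 5′ sequencing primer is an EF-1α forward primer, which suggests that the insert lies downstream of an EF-1α promoter.

The payload is an approximately 2.9 kb human cDNA for hBEN, also known as MusTRD1 and encoded by the GTF2IRD1 gene, a member of the TFII-I family of transcription factors located in the Williams-Beuren syndrome region. The protein is fused to GFP at its N terminus, which allows expression and subcellular localisation to be followed by fluorescence in transfected cells. This version carries two point substitutions, leucine 38 to proline and leucine 45 to proline. The record does not say what these changes are meant to do, though prolines substituted for leucines are a common way to disrupt a helical or leucine-zipper-type interaction motif. The insert is recorded as cloned between ClaI and NotI sites, but the depositor cautions that these restriction sites may be incorrect.

The associated publication concerns regulation of immunoglobulin promoter activity by TFII-I class transcription factors. The construct is therefore most plausibly used as a mutant counterpart to wild-type GFP-hBEN in mammalian transfection experiments that examine how this factor affects transcription.
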