Addgene plasmid #22183: pEBB-GFP-hBEN L38&45P
Depositing lab: Ananda Roy. Depositing organization: Tufts University. Publication: Regulation of immunoglobulin promoter activity by TFII-I class transcription factors. Tantin D, Tussie-Luna MI, Roy AL, Sharp PA. J Biol Chem. 2004 Feb 13. 279(7):5460-9. 10.1074/jbc.M311177200 PubMed 14645227.
Backbone
  Vector backbone: pEBB
  Backbone size w/o insert (bp): 6000
  Vector type: Mammalian Expression
Growth in bacteria
  Bacterial resistance: Ampicillin, 100 μg/mL
  Growth temperature: 37°C
  Growth strain: DH5alpha
  Copy number: Unknown
Gene/Insert
  Gene/Insert name: hBEN (alt name: MusTRD1)
  Species: H. sapiens (human)
  Insert size (bp): 2900
  Mutation: Changed Luecine 38 to Proline and Leucine 45 to Proline
  Entrez Gene: GTF2IRD1 (a.k.a. BEN, CREAM1, GTF3, MUSTRD1, RBAP2, WBS, WBSCR11, WBSCR12, hMusTRD1alpha1)
  Tag / fusion protein: GFP (N terminal on insert)
  Cloning method: Restriction Enzyme; 5′ cloning site ClaI (unknown if destroyed); 3′ cloning site NotI (unknown if destroyed)
  Sequencing primers: 5′ EF-1a Forward
Terms and licenses: Academic/Nonprofit Terms; Industry Terms: Not Available to Industry
Depositor comments: Restrictions sites may be incorrect.
How to cite: pEBB-GFP-hBEN L38&45P was a gift from Ananda Roy (Addgene plasmid # 22183 ; http://n2t.net/addgene:22183 ; RRID:Addgene_22183)
